Addgene plasmid #135943: pET28a His6HuR
Purpose: Expresses HuR in E. coli
Depositing lab: Yimon Aye. Depositing organization: Swiss Federal Institute of Technology (EPFL). Publication: Post-transcriptional regulation of Nrf2-mRNA by the mRNA-binding proteins HuR and AUF1. Poganik JR, Long MJC, Disare MT, Liu X, Chang SH, Hla T, Aye Y. FASEB J. 2019 Nov 1:fj201901930R. doi: 10.1096/fj.201901930R. PubMed 31665914.
Backbone
  Vector backbone: pET28a
  Backbone size w/o insert (bp): 5234
  Total vector size (bp): 6242
  Modifications to backbone: Thrombin cleavage site (between His tag and HuR) has been replaced with TEV cleavage site
  Vector type: Bacterial Expression
Growth in bacteria
  Bacterial resistance: Kanamycin, 50 μg/mL
  Growth temperature: 37°C
  Growth strain: DH5alpha
  Copy number: Low Copy
Gene/Insert
  Gene/Insert name: ELAV like RNA binding protein 1 (alt name: HuR, ELAVL1)
  Species: H. sapiens (human)
  Insert size (bp): 1050
  GenBank ID: NM_001419.3
  Entrez Gene: ELAVL1 (a.k.a. ELAV1, HUR, Hua, MelG)
  Promoter: T7
  Tag / fusion protein: His6 (N terminal on insert)
  Cloning method: Ligation Independent Cloning
  Sequencing primers: 5′ T7 forward; 3′ T7 reverse
Terms and licenses: Academic/Nonprofit Terms; Industry Terms: Not Available to Industry
How to cite: pET28a His6HuR was a gift from Yimon Aye (Addgene plasmid # 135943 ; http://n2t.net/addgene:135943 ; RRID:Addgene_135943)
