[The description below was written by a language model from this plasmid's Addgene catalogue record and pLannotate feature annotations shown in this document.]
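Description:
pET28a His6HuR is a bacterial expression plasmid built on the pET28a backbone for producing recombinant human HuR (ELAVL1, ELAV-like RNA binding protein 1) in E. coli. The HuR coding sequence sits downstream of a T7 promoter with an adjacent lac operator and the strong T7 gene 10 ribosome binding site, and is followed by a T7 terminator. The plasmid also carries lacI under its own promoter. The lac repressor therefore keeps transcription off until IPTG or lactose is added, in a host that supplies T7 RNA polymerase. The protein carries an N-terminal His6 tag for metal-affinity purification. The depositor replaced the thrombin site normally found between tag and insert in pET28a with a TEV protease cleavage site, so the tag can be removed with TEV. The automated annotation labels this short tag region as a "capTEV" fragment, which most likely reflects the His/TEV sequence rather than a biotinylation tag. The short "SET1" fragment annotated between the ELAVL1 coding sequence and the terminator is probably a match to residual vector sequence, not an intended fusion.

Selection is by kanamycin through the aph(3')-Ia gene. Replication relies on a pBR322-type ColE1 origin accompanied by bom and rop, consistent with the recorded low copy number, and an f1 origin is also present. The tetracycline-resistance fragments and the partial AmpR promoter are non-functional backbone remnants. The depositor sequence and the repository's sequencing result differ by only a few bases in length and show the same feature set in the same order. The associated publication concerns post-transcriptional regulation of Nrf2 mRNA by HuR and AUF1, which suggests that the purified protein was used for in vitro study of that regulation, though the record does not describe specific assays.
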