Features (pLannotate 1.2.2; 19 found; start..end, strand, type, name):
     12..467     +  rep_origin     f1 ori (sequence partly withheld): f1 bacteriophage origin of replication; arrow indicates direction of (+) strand synthesis
    494..551     +  promoter       AmpR promoter (fragment): bla
    560..1375    -  CDS            KanR: aminoglycoside phosphotransferase; aph(3')-Ia; confers resistance to kanamycin in bacteria or G418 (Geneticin®) in eukaryotes
   1497..2085    +  rep_origin     ori: high-copy-number ColE1/pMB1/pBR322/pUC origin of replication
   2271..2413    -  misc_feature   bom: basis of mobility region from pBR322
   2515..2706    -  CDS            rop: Rop protein, which maintains plasmids at low copy number; rop
   2723..3103    +  CDS            YPB1_ECOLX: Protein predicted: Swiss-Prot protein existence level 4. From Escherichia coli.
   3175..3466    -  CDS            TcR (fragment): tetracycline efflux protein; tet; confers resistance to tetracycline
   3481..3502    -  protein_bind   CAP binding site: CAP binding activates transcription in the presence of cAMP. E. coli catabolite activator protein
   3515..4597    -  CDS            lacI: lac repressor; lacI; The lac repressor binds to the lac operator to inhibit transcription in E. coli. This inhibition can be relieved by adding lactose or isopropyl-β-D-thiogalactopyranoside (IPTG).
   4598..4675    -  promoter       lacI promoter: lacI
   4683..4962    -  CDS            TcR (fragment): tetracycline efflux protein; tet; confers resistance to tetracycline
   4984..5002    +  promoter       T7 promoter: promoter for bacteriophage T7 RNA polymerase
   5003..5027    +  protein_bind   lac operator: The lac repressor binds to the lac operator to inhibit transcription in E. coli. This inhibition can be relieved by adding lactose or isopropyl-β-D-thiogalactopyranoside (IPTG). lac repressor encoded by lacI
   5042..5064    +  RBS            RBS: efficient ribosome binding site from bacteriophage T7 gene 10 (Olins and Rangwala, 1989)
   5083..5099    +  CDS            capTEV™ (fragment): composite tag for in vivo biotinylation, TEV protease cleavage, and 6xHis tagging
   5137..6114    +  CDS            ELAVL1: ELAV1_HUMAN - Also known as HUR. Experimental evidence at protein level: Swiss-Prot protein existence level 1. RNA-binding protein that binds to the 3'-UTR region of mRNAs and increases their stability (PubMed:14517288, PubMed:18285462, PubMed:31358969). Involved in embryonic stem cells (ESCs) differentiation: preferentially binds mRNAs that are not methylated by N6-methyladenosine (m6A), stabilizing them, promoting ESCs differentiation (By similarity). Binds to poly-U elements and AU-rich elements (AREs) in the 3'-UTR of target mRNAs (PubMed:8626503, PubMed:17632515, PubMed:18285462, PubMed:2
   6118..6162    +  CDS            SET1 (fragment): solubility-enhancement tag derived from T7 phage gene 10B
   6170..6217    +  terminator     T7 terminator: transcription terminator for bacteriophage T7 RNA polymerase
>Addgene plasmid #135943 | pET28a His6HuR | depositor full sequence | sequence record 262697 | pET28a His6HuR sequence 6242 bps
TGGCGAATGGG
[124 nt withheld, positions 12-135]
C
[91 nt withheld, positions 137-227]
A
[49 nt withheld, positions 229-277]
CCTTTGACGTTGGAGTCCACGTTCTTT
[37 nt withheld, positions 305-341]
ACCCTATCTCGGTCTATTCTTTTGATTTATAAGGGATTTTGCCGATTTCGGCCTATTGGTTAAAAAATGA
GCTGATTTAACAAAAATTTAACGCGAATTTTAACAAAATATTAACGTTTACAATTTCAGGTGGCACTTTT
CGGGGAAATGTGCGCGGAACCCCTATTTGTTTATTTTTCTAAATACATTCAAATATGTATCCGCTCATGA
ATTAATTCTTAGAAAAACTCATCGAGCATCAAATGAAACTGCAATTTATTCATATCAGGATTATCAATAC
CATATTTTTGAAAAAGCCGTTTCTGTAATGAAGGAGAAAACTCACCGAGGCAGTTCCATAGGATGGCAAG
ATCCTGGTATCGGTCTGCGATTCCGACTCGTCCAACATCAATACAACCTATTAATTTCCCCTCGTCAAAA
ATAAGGTTATCAAGTGAGAAATCACCATGAGTGACGACTGAATCCGGTGAGAATGGCAAAAGTTTATGCA
TTTCTTTCCAGACTTGTTCAACAGGCCAGCCATTACGCTCGTCATCAAAATCACTCGCATCAACCAAACC
GTTATTCATTCGTGATTGCGCCTGAGCGAGACGAAATACGCGATCGCTGTTAAAAGGACAATTACAAACA
GGAATCGAATGCAACCGGCGCAGGAACACTGCCAGCGCATCAACAATATTTTCACCTGAATCAGGATATT
CTTCTAATACCTGGAATGCTGTTTTCCCGGGGATCGCAGTGGTGAGTAACCATGCATCATCAGGAGTACG
GATAAAATGCTTGATGGTCGGAAGAGGCATAAATTCCGTCAGCCAGTTTAGTCTGACCATCTCATCTGTA
ACATCATTGGCAACGCTACCTTTGCCATGTTTCAGAAACAACTCTGGCGCATCGGGCTTCCCATACAATC
GATAGATTGTCGCACCTGATTGCCCGACATTATCGCGAGCCCATTTATACCCATATAAATCAGCATCCAT
GTTGGAATTTAATCGCGGCCTAGAGCAAGACGTTTCCCGTTGAATATGGCTCATAACACCCCTTGTATTA
CTGTTTATGTAAGCAGACAGTTTTATTGTTCATGACCAAAATCCCTTAACGTGAGTTTTCGTTCCACTGA
GCGTCAGACCCCGTAGAAAAGATCAAAGGATCTTCTTGAGATCCTTTTTTTCTGCGCGTAATCTGCTGCT
TGCAAACAAAAAAACCACCGCTACCAGCGGTGGTTTGTTTGCCGGATCAAGAGCTACCAACTCTTTTTCC
GAAGGTAACTGGCTTCAGCAGAGCGCAGATACCAAATACTGTCCTTCTAGTGTAGCCGTAGTTAGGCCAC
CACTTCAAGAACTCTGTAGCACCGCCTACATACCTCGCTCTGCTAATCCTGTTACCAGTGGCTGCTGCCA
GTGGCGATAAGTCGTGTCTTACCGGGTTGGACTCAAGACGATAGTTACCGGATAAGGCGCAGCGGTCGGG
CTGAACGGGGGGTTCGTGCACACAGCCCAGCTTGGAGCGAACGACCTACACCGAACTGAGATACCTACAG
CGTGAGCTATGAGAAAGCGCCACGCTTCCCGAAGGGAGAAAGGCGGACAGGTATCCGGTAAGCGGCAGGG
TCGGAACAGGAGAGCGCACGAGGGAGCTTCCAGGGGGAAACGCCTGGTATCTTTATAGTCCTGTCGGGTT
TCGCCACCTCTGACTTGAGCGTCGATTTTTGTGATGCTCGTCAGGGGGGCGGAGCCTATGGAAAAACGCC
AGCAACGCGGCCTTTTTACGGTTCCTGGCCTTTTGCTGGCCTTTTGCTCACATGTTCTTTCCTGCGTTAT
CCCCTGATTCTGTGGATAACCGTATTACCGCCTTTGAGTGAGCTGATACCGCTCGCCGCAGCCGAACGAC
CGAGCGCAGCGAGTCAGTGAGCGAGGAAGCGGAAGAGCGCCTGATGCGGTATTTTCTCCTTACGCATCTG
TGCGGTATTTCACACCGCATATATGGTGCACTCTCAGTACAATCTGCTCTGATGCCGCATAGTTAAGCCA
GTATACACTCCGCTATCGCTACGTGACTGGGTCATGGCTGCGCCCCGACACCCGCCAACACCCGCTGACG
CGCCCTGACGGGCTTGTCTGCTCCCGGCATCCGCTTACAGACAAGCTGTGACCGTCTCCGGGAGCTGCAT
GTGTCAGAGGTTTTCACCGTCATCACCGAAACGCGCGAGGCAGCTGCGGTAAAGCTCATCAGCGTGGTCG
TGAAGCGATTCACAGATGTCTGCCTGTTCATCCGCGTCCAGCTCGTTGAGTTTCTCCAGAAGCGTTAATG
TCTGGCTTCTGATAAAGCGGGCCATGTTAAGGGCGGTTTTTTCCTGTTTGGTCACTGATGCCTCCGTGTA
AGGGGGATTTCTGTTCATGGGGGTAATGATACCGATGAAACGAGAGAGGATGCTCACGATACGGGTTACT
GATGATGAACATGCCCGGTTACTGGAACGTTGTGAGGGTAAACAACTGGCGGTATGGATGCGGCGGGACC
AGAGAAAAATCACTCAGGGTCAATGCCAGCGCTTCGTTAATACAGATGTAGGTGTTCCACAGGGTAGCCA
GCAGCATCCTGCGATGCAGATCCGGAACATAATGGTGCAGGGCGCTGACTTCCGCGTTTCCAGACTTTAC
GAAACACGGAAACCGAAGACCATTCATGTTGTTGCTCAGGTCGCAGACGTTTTGCAGCAGCAGTCGCTTC
ACGTTCGCTCGCGTATCGGTGATTCATTCTGCTAACCAGTAAGGCAACCCCGCCAGCCTAGCCGGGTCCT
CAACGACAGGAGCACGATCATGCGCACCCGTGGGGCCGCCATGCCGGCGATAATGGCCTGCTTCTCGCCG
AAACGTTTGGTGGCGGGACCAGTGACGAAGGCTTGAGCGAGGGCGTGCAAGATTCCGAATACCGCAAGCG
ACAGGCCGATCATCGTCGCGCTCCAGCGAAAGCGGTCCTCGCCGAAAATGACCCAGAGCGCTGCCGGCAC
CTGTCCTACGAGTTGCATGATAAAGAAGACAGTCATAAGTGCGGCGACGATAGTCATGCCCCGCGCCCAC
CGGAAGGAGCTGACTGGGTTGAAGGCTCTCAAGGGCATCGGTCGAGATCCCGGTGCCTAATGAGTGAGCT
AACTTACATTAATTGCGTTGCGCTCACTGCCCGCTTTCCAGTCGGGAAACCTGTCGTGCCAGCTGCATTA
ATGAATCGGCCAACGCGCGGGGAGAGGCGGTTTGCGTATTGGGCGCCAGGGTGGTTTTTCTTTTCACCAG
TGAGACGGGCAACAGCTGATTGCCCTTCACCGCCTGGCCCTGAGAGAGTTGCAGCAAGCGGTCCACGCTG
GTTTGCCCCAGCAGGCGAAAATCCTGTTTGATGGTGGTTAACGGCGGGATATAACATGAGCTGTCTTCGG
TATCGTCGTATCCCACTACCGAGATATCCGCACCAACGCGCAGCCCGGACTCGGTAATGGCGCGCATTGC
GCCCAGCGCCATCTGATCGTTGGCAACCAGCATCGCAGTGGGAACGATGCCCTCATTCAGCATTTGCATG
GTTTGTTGAAAACCGGACATGGCACTCCAGTCGCCTTCCCGTTCCGCTATCGGCTGAATTTGATTGCGAG
TGAGATATTTATGCCAGCCAGCCAGACGCAGACGCGCCGAGACAGAACTTAATGGGCCCGCTAACAGCGC
GATTTGCTGGTGACCCAATGCGACCAGATGCTCCACGCCCAGTCGCGTACCGTCTTCATGGGAGAAAATA
ATACTGTTGATGGGTGTCTGGTCAGAGACATCAAGAAATAACGCCGGAACATTAGTGCAGGCAGCTTCCA
CAGCAATGGCATCCTGGTCATCCAGCGGATAGTTAATGATCAGCCCACTGACGCGTTGCGCGAGAAGATT
GTGCACCGCCGCTTTACAGGCTTCGACGCCGCTTCGTTCTACCATCGACACCACCACGCTGGCACCCAGT
TGATCGGCGCGAGATTTAATCGCCGCGACAATTTGCGACGGCGCGTGCAGGGCCAGACTGGAGGTGGCAA
CGCCAATCAGCAACGACTGTTTGCCCGCCAGTTGTTGTGCCACGCGGTTGGGAATGTAATTCAGCTCCGC
CATCGCCGCTTCCACTTTTTCCCGCGTTTTCGCAGAAACGTGGCTGGCCTGGTTCACCACGCGGGAAACG
GTCTGATAAGAGACACCGGCATACTCTGCGACATCGTATAACGTTACTGGTTTCACATTCACCACCCTGA
ATTGACTCTCTTCCGGGCGCTATCATGCCATACCGCGAAAGGTTTTGCGCCATTCGATGGTGTCCGGGAT
CTCGACGCTCTCCCTTATGCGACTCCTGCATTAGGAAGCAGCCCAGTAGTAGGTTGAGGCCGTTGAGCAC
CGCCGCCGCAAGGAATGGTGCATGCAAGGAGATGGCGCCCAACAGTCCCCCGGCCACGGGGCCTGCCACC
ATACCCACGCCGAAACAAGCGCTCATGAGCCCGAAGTGGCGAGCCCGATCTTCCCCATCGGTGATGTCGG
CGATATAGGCGCCAGCAACCGCACCTGTGGCGCCGGTGATGCCGGCCACGATGCGTCCGGCGTAGAGGAT
CGAGATCTCGATCCCGCGAAATTAATACGACTCACTATAGGGGAATTGTGAGCGGATAACAATTCCCCTC
TAGAAATAATTTTGTTTAACTTTAAGAAGGAGATATACCATGGGCAGCAGCCATCATCATCATCATCACA
GCAGCGGCGAAAACTTGTATTTCCAGGGCTCAGGGATGTCTAATGGTTATGAAGACCACATGGCCGAAGA
CTGCAGGGGTGACATCGGGAGAACGAATTTGATCGTCAACTACCTCCCTCAGAACATGACCCAGGATGAG
TTACGAAGCCTGTTCAGCAGCATTGGTGAAGTTGAATCTGCAAAACTTATTCGGGATAAAGTAGCAGGAC
ACAGCTTGGGCTATGGCTTTGTGAACTACGTGACCGCGAAGGATGCAGAGAGAGCGATCAACACGCTGAA
CGGCTTGAGGCTCCAGTCAAAAACCATTAAGGTGTCGTATGCTCGCCCGAGCTCAGAGGTGATCAAAGAC
GCCAACTTGTACATCAGCGGGCTCCCGCGGACCATGACCCAGAAGGACGTAGAAGACATGTTCTCTCGGT
TTGGGCGGATCATCAACTCGCGGGTCCTCGTGGATCAGACTACAGGTTTGTCCAGAGGGGTTGCGTTTAT
CCGGTTTGACAAACGGTCGGAGGCAGAAGAGGCAATTACCAGTTTCAATGGTCATAAACCCCCAGGTTCC
TCTGAGCCCATCACAGTGAAGTTTGCAGCCAACCCCAACCAGAACAAAAACGTGGCACTCCTCTCGCAGC
TGTACCACTCGCCAGCGCGACGGTTCGGAGGCCCCGTTCACCACCAGGCGCAGAGATTCAGGTTCTCCCC
CATGGGCGTCGATCACATGAGCGGGCTCTCTGGCGTCAACGTGCCAGGAAACGCCTCCTCCGGCTGGTGC
ATTTTCATCTACAACCTGGGGCAGGATGCCGACGAGGGGATCCTCTGGCAGATGTTTGGGCCGTTTGGTG
CCGTCACCAATGTGAAAGTGATCCGCGACTTCAACACCAACAAGTGCAAAGGGTTTGGCTTTGTGACCAT
GACAAACTATGAAGAAGCCGCGATGGCCATAGCCAGCCTGAACGGCTACCGCCTGGGGGACAAAATCTTA
CAGGTTTCCTTCAAAACCAACAAGTCCCACAAATAATAACAAAGCCCGAAAGGAAGCTGAGTTGGCTGCT
GCCACCGCTGAGCAATAACTAGCATAACCCCTTGGGGCCTCTAAACGGGTCTTGAGGGGTTTTTTGCTGA
AAGGAGGAACTATATCCGGAT
