Features (pLannotate 1.2.2; 19 found; start..end, strand, type, name):
      1..19      +  promoter       T7 promoter: promoter for bacteriophage T7 RNA polymerase
     20..44      +  protein_bind   lac operator: The lac repressor binds to the lac operator to inhibit transcription in E. coli. This inhibition can be relieved by adding lactose or isopropyl-β-D-thiogalactopyranoside (IPTG). lac repressor encoded by lacI
     59..81      +  RBS            RBS: efficient ribosome binding site from bacteriophage T7 gene 10 (Olins and Rangwala, 1989)
    100..116     +  CDS            capTEV™ (fragment): composite tag for in vivo biotinylation, TEV protease cleavage, and 6xHis tagging
    154..1131    +  CDS            ELAVL1: ELAV1_HUMAN - Also known as HUR. Experimental evidence at protein level: Swiss-Prot protein existence level 1. RNA-binding protein that binds to the 3'-UTR region of mRNAs and increases their stability (PubMed:14517288, PubMed:18285462, PubMed:31358969). Involved in embryonic stem cells (ESCs) differentiation: preferentially binds mRNAs that are not methylated by N6-methyladenosine (m6A), stabilizing them, promoting ESCs differentiation (By similarity). Binds to poly-U elements and AU-rich elements (AREs) in the 3'-UTR of target mRNAs (PubMed:8626503, PubMed:17632515, PubMed:18285462, PubMed:2
   1135..1179    +  CDS            SET1 (fragment): solubility-enhancement tag derived from T7 phage gene 10B
   1187..1234    +  terminator     T7 terminator: transcription terminator for bacteriophage T7 RNA polymerase
   1271..1699    +  rep_origin     f1 ori (sequence partly withheld): f1 bacteriophage origin of replication; arrow indicates direction of (+) strand synthesis
   1752..1809    +  promoter       AmpR promoter (fragment): bla
   1818..2633    -  CDS            KanR: aminoglycoside phosphotransferase; aph(3')-Ia; confers resistance to kanamycin in bacteria or G418 (Geneticin®) in eukaryotes
   2755..3343    +  rep_origin     ori: high-copy-number ColE1/pMB1/pBR322/pUC origin of replication
   3529..3668    -  misc_feature   bom: basis of mobility region from pBR322
   3770..3961    -  CDS            rop: Rop protein, which maintains plasmids at low copy number; rop
   3978..4358    +  CDS            YPB1_ECOLX: Protein predicted: Swiss-Prot protein existence level 4. From Escherichia coli.
   4430..4721    -  CDS            TcR (fragment): tetracycline efflux protein; tet; confers resistance to tetracycline
   4736..4757    -  protein_bind   CAP binding site: CAP binding activates transcription in the presence of cAMP. E. coli catabolite activator protein
   4770..5852    -  CDS            lacI: lac repressor; lacI; The lac repressor binds to the lac operator to inhibit transcription in E. coli. This inhibition can be relieved by adding lactose or isopropyl-β-D-thiogalactopyranoside (IPTG).
   5853..5930    -  promoter       lacI promoter: lacI
   5938..6217    -  CDS            TcR (fragment): tetracycline efflux protein; tet; confers resistance to tetracycline
>Addgene plasmid #135943 | pET28a His6HuR | addgene full sequence | sequence record 268969 | Addgene NGS Result
TAATACGACTCACTATAGGGGAATTGTGAGCGGATAACAATTCCCCTCTAGAAATAATTTTGTTTAACTT
TAAGAAGGAGATATACCATGGGCAGCAGCCATCATCATCATCATCACAGCAGCGGCGAAAACTTGTATTT
CCAGGGCTCAGGGATGTCTAATGGTTATGAAGACCACATGGCCGAAGACTGCAGGGGTGACATCGGGAGA
ACGAATTTGATCGTCAACTACCTCCCTCAGAACATGACCCAGGATGAGTTACGAAGCCTGTTCAGCAGCA
TTGGTGAAGTTGAATCTGCAAAACTTATTCGGGATAAAGTAGCAGGACACAGCTTGGGCTATGGCTTTGT
GAACTACGTGACCGCGAAGGATGCAGAGAGAGCGATCAACACGCTGAACGGCTTGAGGCTCCAGTCAAAA
ACCATTAAGGTGTCGTATGCTCGCCCGAGCTCAGAGGTGATCAAAGACGCCAACTTGTACATCAGCGGGC
TCCCGCGGACCATGACCCAGAAGGACGTAGAAGACATGTTCTCTCGGTTTGGGCGGATCATCAACTCGCG
GGTCCTCGTGGATCAGACTACAGGTTTGTCCAGAGGGGTTGCGTTTATCCGGTTTGACAAACGGTCGGAG
GCAGAAGAGGCAATTACCAGTTTCAATGGTCATAAACCCCCAGGTTCCTCTGAGCCCATCACAGTGAAGT
TTGCAGCCAACCCCAACCAGAACAAAAACGTGGCACTCCTCTCGCAGCTGTACCACTCGCCAGCGCGACG
GTTCGGAGGCCCCGTTCACCACCAGGCGCAGAGATTCAGGTTCTCCCCCATGGGCGTCGATCACATGAGC
GGGCTCTCTGGCGTCAACGTGCCAGGAAACGCCTCCTCCGGCTGGTGCATTTTCATCTACAACCTGGGGC
AGGATGCCGACGAGGGGATCCTCTGGCAGATGTTTGGGCCGTTTGGTGCCGTCACCAATGTGAAAGTGAT
CCGCGACTTCAACACCAACAAGTGCAAAGGGTTTGGCTTTGTGACCATGACAAACTATGAAGAAGCCGCG
ATGGCCATAGCCAGCCTGAACGGCTACCGCCTGGGGGACAAAATCTTACAGGTTTCCTTCAAAACCAACA
AGTCCCACAAATAATAACAAAGCCCGAAAGGAAGCTGAGTTGGCTGCTGCCACCGCTGAGCAATAACTAG
CATAACCCCTTGGGGCCTCTAAACGGGTCTTGAGGGGTTTTTTGCTGAAAGGAGGAACTATATCCGGATT
GGCGAATGGG
[124 nt withheld, positions 1271-1394]
C
[91 nt withheld, positions 1396-1486]
A
[49 nt withheld, positions 1488-1536]
CCTTTGACGTTGGAGTCCACGTTCTTT
[37 nt withheld, positions 1564-1600]
ACCCTATCTCGGTCTATTCTTTTGATTTATAAGGGATTTTGCCGATTTCGGCCTATTGGTTAAAAAATGA
GCTGATTTAACAAAAATTTAACGCGAATTTTAACAAAATATTAACGCTTACAATTTAGGTGGCACTTTTC
GGGGAAATGTGCGCGGAACCCCTATTTGTTTATTTTTCTAAATACATTCAAATATGTATCCGCTCATGAA
TTAATTCTTAGAAAAACTCATCGAGCATCAAATGAAACTGCAATTTATTCATATCAGGATTATCAATACC
ATATTTTTGAAAAAGCCGTTTCTGTAATGAAGGAGAAAACTCACCGAGGCAGTTCCATAGGATGGCAAGA
TCCTGGTATCGGTCTGCGATTCCGACTCGTCCAACATCAATACAACCTATTAATTTCCCCTCGTCAAAAA
TAAGGTTATCAAGTGAGAAATCACCATGAGTGACGACTGAATCCGGTGAGAATGGCAAAAGTTTATGCAT
TTCTTTCCAGACTTGTTCAACAGGCCAGCCATTACGCTCGTCATCAAAATCACTCGCATCAACCAAACCG
TTATTCATTCGTGATTGCGCCTGAGCGAGACGAAATACGCGATCGCTGTTAAAAGGACAATTACAAACAG
GAATCGAATGCAACCGGCGCAGGAACACTGCCAGCGCATCAACAATATTTTCACCTGAATCAGGATATTC
TTCTAATACCTGGAATGCTGTTTTCCCGGGGATCGCAGTGGTGAGTAACCATGCATCATCAGGAGTACGG
ATAAAATGCTTGATGGTCGGAAGAGGCATAAATTCCGTCAGCCAGTTTAGTCTGACCATCTCATCTGTAA
CATCATTGGCAACGCTACCTTTGCCATGTTTCAGAAACAACTCTGGCGCATCGGGCTTCCCATACAATCG
ATAGATTGTCGCACCTGATTGCCCGACATTATCGCGAGCCCATTTATACCCATATAAATCAGCATCCATG
TTGGAATTTAATCGCGGCCTAGAGCAAGACGTTTCCCGTTGAATATGGCTCATAACACCCCTTGTATTAC
TGTTTATGTAAGCAGACAGTTTTATTGTTCATGACCAAAATCCCTTAACGTGAGTTTTCGTTCCACTGAG
CGTCAGACCCCGTAGAAAAGATCAAAGGATCTTCTTGAGATCCTTTTTTTCTGCGCGTAATCTGCTGCTT
GCAAACAAAAAAACCACCGCTACCAGCGGTGGTTTGTTTGCCGGATCAAGAGCTACCAACTCTTTTTCCG
AAGGTAACTGGCTTCAGCAGAGCGCAGATACCAAATACTGTCCTTCTAGTGTAGCCGTAGTTAGGCCACC
ACTTCAAGAACTCTGTAGCACCGCCTACATACCTCGCTCTGCTAATCCTGTTACCAGTGGCTGCTGCCAG
TGGCGATAAGTCGTGTCTTACCGGGTTGGACTCAAGACGATAGTTACCGGATAAGGCGCAGCGGTCGGGC
TGAACGGGGGGTTCGTGCACACAGCCCAGCTTGGAGCGAACGACCTACACCGAACTGAGATACCTACAGC
GTGAGCTATGAGAAAGCGCCACGCTTCCCGAAGGGAGAAAGGCGGACAGGTATCCGGTAAGCGGCAGGGT
CGGAACAGGAGAGCGCACGAGGGAGCTTCCAGGGGGAAACGCCTGGTATCTTTATAGTCCTGTCGGGTTT
CGCCACCTCTGACTTGAGCGTCGATTTTTGTGATGCTCGTCAGGGGGGCGGAGCCTATGGAAAAACGCCA
GCAACGCGGCCTTTTTACGGTTCCTGGCCTTTTGCTGGCCTTTTGCTCACATGTTCTTTCCTGCGTTATC
CCCTGATTCTGTGGATAACCGTATTACCGCCTTTGAGTGAGCTGATACCGCTCGCCGCAGCCGAACGACC
GAGCGCAGCGAGTCAGTGAGCGAGGAAGCGGAAGAGCGCCTGATGCGGTATTTTCTCCTTACGCATCTGT
GCGGTATTTCACACCGCAATGGTGCACTCTCAGTACAATCTGCTCTGATGCCGCATAGTTAAGCCAGTAT
ACACTCCGCTATCGCTACGTGACTGGGTCATGGCTGCGCCCCGACACCCGCCAACACCCGCTGACGCGCC
CTGACGGGCTTGTCTGCTCCCGGCATCCGCTTACAGACAAGCTGTGACCGTCTCCGGGAGCTGCATGTGT
CAGAGGTTTTCACCGTCATCACCGAAACGCGCGAGGCAGCTGCGGTAAAGCTCATCAGCGTGGTCGTGAA
GCGATTCACAGATGTCTGCCTGTTCATCCGCGTCCAGCTCGTTGAGTTTCTCCAGAAGCGTTAATGTCTG
GCTTCTGATAAAGCGGGCCATGTTAAGGGCGGTTTTTTCCTGTTTGGTCACTGATGCCTCCGTGTAAGGG
GGATTTCTGTTCATGGGGGTAATGATACCGATGAAACGAGAGAGGATGCTCACGATACGGGTTACTGATG
ATGAACATGCCCGGTTACTGGAACGTTGTGAGGGTAAACAACTGGCGGTATGGATGCGGCGGGACCAGAG
AAAAATCACTCAGGGTCAATGCCAGCGCTTCGTTAATACAGATGTAGGTGTTCCACAGGGTAGCCAGCAG
CATCCTGCGATGCAGATCCGGAACATAATGGTGCAGGGCGCTGACTTCCGCGTTTCCAGACTTTACGAAA
CACGGAAACCGAAGACCATTCATGTTGTTGCTCAGGTCGCAGACGTTTTGCAGCAGCAGTCGCTTCACGT
TCGCTCGCGTATCGGTGATTCATTCTGCTAACCAGTAAGGCAACCCCGCCAGCCTAGCCGGGTCCTCAAC
GACAGGAGCACGATCATGCGCACCCGTGGGGCCGCCATGCCGGCGATAATGGCCTGCTTCTCGCCGAAAC
GTTTGGTGGCGGGACCAGTGACGAAGGCTTGAGCGAGGGCGTGCAAGATTCCGAATACCGCAAGCGACAG
GCCGATCATCGTCGCGCTCCAGCGAAAGCGGTCCTCGCCGAAAATGACCCAGAGCGCTGCCGGCACCTGT
CCTACGAGTTGCATGATAAAGAAGACAGTCATAAGTGCGGCGACGATAGTCATGCCCCGCGCCCACCGGA
AGGAGCTGACTGGGTTGAAGGCTCTCAAGGGCATCGGTCGAGATCCCGGTGCCTAATGAGTGAGCTAACT
TACATTAATTGCGTTGCGCTCACTGCCCGCTTTCCAGTCGGGAAACCTGTCGTGCCAGCTGCATTAATGA
ATCGGCCAACGCGCGGGGAGAGGCGGTTTGCGTATTGGGCGCCAGGGTGGTTTTTCTTTTCACCAGTGAG
ACGGGCAACAGCTGATTGCCCTTCACCGCCTGGCCCTGAGAGAGTTGCAGCAAGCGGTCCACGCTGGTTT
GCCCCAGCAGGCGAAAATCCTGTTTGATGGTGGTTAACGGCGGGATATAACATGAGCTGTCTTCGGTATC
GTCGTATCCCACTACCGAGATATCCGCACCAACGCGCAGCCCGGACTCGGTAATGGCGCGCATTGCGCCC
AGCGCCATCTGATCGTTGGCAACCAGCATCGCAGTGGGAACGATGCCCTCATTCAGCATTTGCATGGTTT
GTTGAAAACCGGACATGGCACTCCAGTCGCCTTCCCGTTCCGCTATCGGCTGAATTTGATTGCGAGTGAG
ATATTTATGCCAGCCAGCCAGACGCAGACGCGCCGAGACAGAACTTAATGGGCCCGCTAACAGCGCGATT
TGCTGGTGACCCAATGCGACCAGATGCTCCACGCCCAGTCGCGTACCGTCTTCATGGGAGAAAATAATAC
TGTTGATGGGTGTCTGGTCAGAGACATCAAGAAATAACGCCGGAACATTAGTGCAGGCAGCTTCCACAGC
AATGGCATCCTGGTCATCCAGCGGATAGTTAATGATCAGCCCACTGACGCGTTGCGCGAGAAGATTGTGC
ACCGCCGCTTTACAGGCTTCGACGCCGCTTCGTTCTACCATCGACACCACCACGCTGGCACCCAGTTGAT
CGGCGCGAGATTTAATCGCCGCGACAATTTGCGACGGCGCGTGCAGGGCCAGACTGGAGGTGGCAACGCC
AATCAGCAACGACTGTTTGCCCGCCAGTTGTTGTGCCACGCGGTTGGGAATGTAATTCAGCTCCGCCATC
GCCGCTTCCACTTTTTCCCGCGTTTTCGCAGAAACGTGGCTGGCCTGGTTCACCACGCGGGAAACGGTCT
GATAAGAGACACCGGCATACTCTGCGACATCGTATAACGTTACTGGTTTCACATTCACCACCCTGAATTG
ACTCTCTTCCGGGCGCTATCATGCCATACCGCGAAAGGTTTTGCGCCATTCGATGGTGTCCGGGATCTCG
ACGCTCTCCCTTATGCGACTCCTGCATTAGGAAGCAGCCCAGTAGTAGGTTGAGGCCGTTGAGCACCGCC
GCCGCAAGGAATGGTGCATGCAAGGAGATGGCGCCCAACAGTCCCCCGGCCACGGGGCCTGCCACCATAC
CCACGCCGAAACAAGCGCTCATGAGCCCGAAGTGGCGAGCCCGATCTTCCCCATCGGTGATGTCGGCGAT
ATAGGCGCCAGCAACCGCACCTGTGGCGCCGGTGATGCCGGCCACGATGCGTCCGGCGTAGAGGATCGAG
ATCTCGATCCCGCGAAAT
